>Addgene plasmid #215945 | AA244 | addgene full sequence | sequence record 431525 | Addgene NGS Result
TCGCGCGTTTCGGTGATGACGGTGAAAACCTCTGACACATGCAGCTCCCGGAGACGGTCACAGCTTGTCT
GTAAGCGGATGCCGGGAGCAGACAAGCCCGTCAGGGCGCGTCAGCGGGTGTTGGCGGGTGTCGGGGCTGG
CTTAACTATGCGGCATCAGAGCAGATTGTACTGAGAGTGCACCATATGCGGTGTGAAATACCGCACAGAT
GCGTAAGGAGAAAATACCGCATCAGGCGCCATTCGCCATTCAGGCTGCGCAACTGTTGGGAAGGGCGATC
GGTGCGGGCCTCTTCGCTATTACGCCAGCTGGCGAAAGGGGGATGTGCTGCAAGGCGATTAAGTTGGGTA
ACGCCAGGGTTTTCCCAGTCACGACGTTGTAAAACGACGGCCAGAGAATTCGAGCTCGGTACCTCGCGAA
TACATCTAGATGAAGACGTCAGAGAGGGCCTATTTCCCATGATTCCTTCATATTTGCATATACGATACAA
GGCTGTTAGAGAGATAATTAGAATTAATTTGACTGTAAACACAAAGATATTAGTACAAAATACGTGACGT
AGAAAGTAATAATTTCTTGGGTAGTTTGCAGTTTTAAAATTATGTTTTAAAATGGACTATCATATGCTTA
CCGTAACTTGAAAGTATTTCGATTTCTTGGCTTTATATATCTTGTGGAAAGGACGAAACACCGAAAATCA
GATGAACAATTGAGTTTAAGAGCTATGCTGGAAACAGCATAGCAAGTTTAAATAAGGCTAGTCCGTTATC
AACTTGAAAAAGTGGCACCGAGTCGGTGCTTTTTTGAACACGCGTCTTCATCGGATCCCGGGCCCGTCGA
CTGCAGAGGCCTGCATGCAAGCTTGGTGTAATCATGGTCATAGCTGTTTCCTGTGTGAAATTGTTATCCG
CTCACAATTCCACACAACATACGAGCCGGAAGCATAAAGTGTAAAGCCTGGGGTGCCTAATGAGTGAGCT
AACTCACATTAATTGCGTTGCGCTCACTGCCCGCTTTCCAGTCGGGAAACCTGTCGTGCCAGCTGCATTA
ATGAATCGGCCAACGCGCGGGGAGAGGCGGTTTGCGTATTGGGCGCTCTTCCGCTTCCTCGCTCACTGAC
TCGCTGCGCTCGGTCGTTCGGCTGCGGCGAGCGGTATCAGCTCACTCAAAGGCGGTAATACGGTTATCCA
CAGAATCAGGGGATAACGCAGGAAAGAACATGTGAGCAAAAGGCCAGCAAAAGGCCAGGAACCGTAAAAA
GGCCGCGTTGCTGGCGTTTTTCCATAGGCTCCGCCCCCCTGACGAGCATCACAAAAATCGACGCTCAAGT
CAGAGGTGGCGAAACCCGACAGGACTATAAAGATACCAGGCGTTTCCCCCTGGAAGCTCCCTCGTGCGCT
CTCCTGTTCCGACCCTGCCGCTTACCGGATACCTGTCCGCCTTTCTCCCTTCGGGAAGCGTGGCGCTTTC
TCATAGCTCACGCTGTAGGTATCTCAGTTCGGTGTAGGTCGTTCGCTCCAAGCTGGGCTGTGTGCACGAA
CCCCCCGTTCAGCCCGACCGCTGCGCCTTATCCGGTAACTATCGTCTTGAGTCCAACCCGGTAAGACACG
ACTTATCGCCACTGGCAGCAGCCACTGGTAACAGGATTAGCAGAGCGAGGTATGTAGGCGGTGCTACAGA
GTTCTTGAAGTGGTGGCCTAACTACGGCTACACTAGAAGAACAGTATTTGGTATCTGCGCTCTGCTGAAG
CCAGTTACCTTCGGAAAAAGAGTTGGTAGCTCTTGATCCGGCAAACAAACCACCGCTGGTAGCGGTGGTT
TTTTTGTTTGCAAGCAGCAGATTACGCGCAGAAAAAAAGGATCTCAAGAAGATCCTTTGATCTTTTCTAC
GGGGTCTGACGCTCAGTGGAACGAAAACTCACGTTAAGGGATTTTGGTCATGAGATTATCAAAAAGGATC
TTCACCTAGATCCTTTTAAATTAAAAATGAAGTTTTAAATCAAGCCCAATCTGAATAATGTTACAACCAA
TTAACCAATTCTGATTAGAAAAACTCATCGAGCATCAAATGAAACTGCAATTTATTCATATCAGGATTAT
CAATACCATATTTTTGAAAAAGCCGTTTCTGTAATGAAGGAGAAAACTCACCGAGGCAGTTCCATAGGAT
GGCAAGATCCTGGTATCGGTCTGCGATTCCGACTCGTCCAACATCAATACAACCTATTAATTTCCCCTCG
TCAAAAATAAGGTTATCAAGTGAGAAATCACCATGAGTGACGACTGAATCCGGTGAGAATGGCAAAAGTT
TATGCATTTCTTTCCAGACTTGTTCAACAGGCCAGCCATTACGCTCGTCATCAAAATCACTCGCATCAAC
CAAACCGTTATTCATTCGTGATTGCGCCTGAGCGAGACGAAATACGCGATCGCTGTTAAAAGGACAATTA
CAAACAGGAATCGAATGCAACCGGCGCAGGAACACTGCCAGCGCATCAACAATATTTTCACCTGAATCAG
GATATTCTTCTAATACCTGGAATGCTGTTTTTCCGGGGATCGCAGTGGTGAGTAACCATGCATCATCAGG
AGTACGGATAAAATGCTTGATGGTCGGAAGAGGCATAAATTCCGTCAGCCAGTTTAGTCTGACCATCTCA
TCTGTAACATCATTGGCAACGCTACCTTTGCCATGTTTCAGAAACAACTCTGGCGCATCGGGCTTCCCAT
ACAAGCGATAGATTGTCGCACCTGATTGCCCGACATTATCGCGAGCCCATTTATACCCATATAAATCAGC
ATCCATGTTGGAATTTAATCGCGGCCTCGACGTTTCCCGTTGAATATGGCTCATAACACCCCTTGTATTA
CTGTTTATGTAAGCAGACAGTTTTATTGTTCATGATGATATATTTTTATCTTGTGCAATGTAACATCAGA
GATTTTGAGACACGGGCCAGAGCTGCA
Features (pLannotate 1.2.2; 11 found; start..end, strand, type, name):
    137..236     +  misc_feature   bom (fragment): basis of mobility region from pBR322
    242..399     -  CDS            lacZα (fragment): LacZα fragment of β-galactosidase; lacZ fragment
    444..684     +  promoter       U6 promoter: RNA polymerase III promoter for human U6 snRNA
    732..799     +  misc_RNA       tracrRNA (fragment): trans-activating CRISPR RNA for the Streptococcus pyogenes CRISPR/Cas9 system
    901..917     -  protein_bind   lac operator: The lac repressor binds to the lac operator to inhibit transcription in E. coli. This inhibition can be relieved by adding lactose or isopropyl-β-D-thiogalactopyranoside (IPTG). lac repressor encoded by lacI
    925..955     -  promoter       lac promoter: promoter for the E. coli lac operon
    970..991     -  protein_bind   CAP binding site: CAP binding activates transcription in the presence of cAMP. E. coli catabolite activator protein
   1004..1096    -  CDS            lacI (fragment): lac repressor; lacI; The lac repressor binds to the lac operator to inhibit transcription in E. coli. This inhibition can be relieved by adding lactose or isopropyl-β-D-thiogalactopyranoside (IPTG).
   1279..1867    -  rep_origin     ori: high-copy-number ColE1/pMB1/pBR322/pUC origin of replication
   2045..2854    -  CDS            KanR: aminoglycoside phosphotransferase; aph(3')-Ia; confers resistance to kanamycin in bacteria or G418 (Geneticin®) in eukaryotes
   2961..35      +  CDS            rop (fragment) (across the origin): Rop protein, which maintains plasmids at low copy number; rop
