[The description below was written by a language model from this plasmid's Addgene catalogue record and pLannotate feature annotations shown in this document.]
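Description:
AA244 is a small (about 3 kb) "Fragmid" fragment plasmid, one of a set of modular parts intended to be combined into complete CRISPR vectors rather than used directly as a finished expression construct. It is built on the pUC57-Kan cloning backbone and is propagated in E. coli through a high-copy ColE1/pUC-type origin of replication, with selection by the kanamycin resistance gene (aminoglycoside phosphotransferase). The remaining annotated elements are backbone remnants typical of pUC-derived vectors: the lac promoter, lac operator and CAP binding site, a partial lacZα sequence interrupted by the insert, and short fragments of lacI, rop and the pBR322 bom region. None of these plays a role in the payload.

The insert is a guide RNA expression cassette occupying the "guide cassette" position of the modular system. It consists of a human U6 RNA polymerase III promoter (U6_v1), a spacer targeting CD59 (sgCD59_v1), and a Streptococcus pyogenes tracrRNA-derived scaffold (trRNA_v4), which the feature table detects as a partial tracrRNA match directly downstream of the promoter. Together these parts produce a single guide RNA compatible with SpCas9-type effectors. Because CD59 is a cell-surface protein, the record designates this guide as a positive control with a cell-surface readout, so editing or perturbation activity can presumably be gauged by loss or change of surface staining. The plasmid carries no Cas gene, mammalian selection marker or viral delivery elements; these would be supplied by other fragments and a destination vector during assembly. The record does not state the cloning method or the assembly sites flanking the cassette.
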