Addgene plasmid #215945: AA244
Purpose: Fragmid fragment: (guide cassette) guide expression; positive control cell surface
Depositing lab: John Doench. Depositing organization: Broad Institute. Publication: Modular vector assembly enables rapid assessment of emerging CRISPR technologies. McGee AV, Liu YV, Griffith AL, Szegletes ZM, Wen B, Kraus C, Miller NW, Steger RJ, Escude Velasco B, Bosch JA, Zirin JD, Viswanatha R, Sontheimer EJ, Goodale A, Greene MA, Green TM, Doench JG. Cell Genom. 2024 Mar 13;4(3):100519. doi: 10.1016/j.xgen.2024.100519. PubMed 38484704.
Backbone
  Vector backbone: pUC57-Kan
  Vector type: CRISPR ; Fragment
Growth in bacteria
  Bacterial resistance: Kanamycin, 50 μg/mL
  Growth temperature: 37°C
  Growth strain: DH5alpha
  Copy number: Unknown
Gene/Insert
  Gene/Insert name: U6_v1; sgCD59_v1 [Sp]; trRNA_v4 [Sp]
  gRNA/shRNA sequence: AAAATCAGATGAACAATTGA
  Species: Streptococcus pyogenes
  Cloning method: Unknown
Resource information
  A portion of this plasmid was derived from a plasmid made by: Genscript ID: U8186HB250-3
Terms and licenses: Academic/Nonprofit Terms; Industry Terms: Not Available to Industry
Depositor comments: Please visit https://www.biorxiv.org/content/10.1101/2023.10.25.564061v1 for bioRxiv preprint.
How to cite: AA244 was a gift from John Doench (Addgene plasmid # 215945 ; http://n2t.net/addgene:215945 ; RRID:Addgene_215945)
